Addgene plasmid #130723: pAG156 Mito-FAST
Purpose: Expresses FAST (also called YFAST) fused to a mitochondria targeting sequence (mito) in mammalian cells
Depositing lab: Arnaud Gautier. Depositing organization: CNRS UMR 8640, Processus d'Activation Sélectif par Transfert d'Energie Uni-électronique ou Radiatif (PASTEUR). Publication: Small fluorescence-activating and absorption-shifting tag for tunable protein imaging in vivo. Plamont MA, Billon-Denis E, Maurin S, Gauron C, Pimenta FM, Specht CG, Shi J, Querard J, Pan B, Rossignol J, Moncoq K, Morellet N, Volovitch M, Lescop E, Chen Y, Triller A, Vriz S, Le Saux T, Jullien L, Gautier A. Proc Natl Acad Sci U S A. 2016 Jan 19;113(3):497-502. doi: 10.1073/pnas.1513094113. Epub 2015 Dec 28. PubMed 26711992.
Backbone
  Vector backbone: pIRES
  Backbone size w/o insert (bp): 4011
  Total vector size (bp): 4485
  Vector type: Mammalian Expression
  Selectable markers: Neomycin (select with G418)
Growth in bacteria
  Bacterial resistance: Kanamycin, 50 μg/mL
  Growth temperature: 37°C
  Growth strain: DH5alpha
  Copy number: High Copy
Gene/Insert
  Gene/Insert name: Mito-FAST (alt name: Mito-YFAST, Mito-FAST1)
  Species: Synthetic
  Insert size (bp): 474
  Promoter: CMV
  Tag / fusion protein: Myc-tag (C terminal on insert)
  Cloning method: Gibson Cloning
  Sequencing primers: 5′ CGCAAATGGGCGGTAGGCGTG
Terms and licenses: Academic/Nonprofit Terms; Industry Terms: Not Available to Industry
How to cite: pAG156 Mito-FAST was a gift from Arnaud Gautier (Addgene plasmid # 130723 ; http://n2t.net/addgene:130723 ; RRID:Addgene_130723)
