[The description below was written by a language model from this plasmid's Addgene catalogue record and pLannotate feature annotations shown in this document.]
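Description:
pAG156 Mito-FAST is a 4,485 bp mammalian expression plasmid that produces the fluorogen-activating tag FAST (also called Y-FAST or FAST1) targeted to mitochondria. The catalogue lists the backbone as pIRES, although neither annotated sequence record shows an IRES element. The two records, one from the depositor and one from repository sequencing, carry the same features offset by only a few bases. The plasmid replicates at high copy in E. coli from a ColE1/pUC-type origin and also carries an f1 phage origin. A single NeoR/KanR gene (Tn5 aminoglycoside phosphotransferase) serves both hosts. It sits downstream of a bacterial bla promoter and the SV40 enhancer/early promoter and ends in an HSV TK polyadenylation signal, giving kanamycin resistance in bacteria and G418 selection in mammalian cells. The short ble, bGH poly(A) and SV40 large T antigen fragments in the annotation appear to be backbone remnants rather than functional units.

The payload is a 474 bp synthetic open reading frame, assembled by Gibson cloning and driven by the human CMV immediate-early enhancer and promoter, with an SV40 poly(A) signal downstream. It begins with the mitochondrial presequence of human cytochrome c oxidase subunit VIII (COX8), which directs import of the fusion into mitochondria. This is followed by Y-FAST and a C-terminal Myc epitope tag for antibody detection. FAST is a small protein derived from photoactive yellow protein. It is not fluorescent by itself but becomes so on binding a cell-permeant fluorogen, so labelling is controlled by adding the dye. The construct is used to express the tag in mammalian cells to mark mitochondria for fluorescence imaging.
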