Features (pLannotate 1.2.2; 16 found; start..end, strand, type, name):
     61..364     +  enhancer       CMV enhancer: human cytomegalovirus immediate early enhancer
    365..568     +  promoter       CMV promoter: human cytomegalovirus (CMV) immediate early promoter
    591..613     +  misc_feature   MCS (fragment): multiple cloning site
    627..701     +  CDS            COX8 presequence: mitochondrial presequence of human cytochrome c oxidase subunit VIII (Rizutto et al., 1989)
    726..1100    +  CDS            Y-FAST: small protein tag, derived from photoactive yellow protein, that allows in vivo fluorescent labeling by addition of a cell-permeant fluorogen (Plamont et al., 2016)
   1110..1136    +  CDS            Myc (fragment): Myc (human c-Myc proto-oncogene) epitope tag
   1167..1250    +  CDS            large T antigen (fragment): large T antigen from SV40 (simian virus 40)
   1273..1394    +  polyA_signal   SV40 poly(A) signal: SV40 polyadenylation signal
   1428..1856    -  rep_origin     f1 ori (sequence partly withheld): f1 bacteriophage origin of replication; arrow indicates direction of (+) strand synthesis
   1883..1987    +  promoter       AmpR promoter: bla
   1989..2346    +  promoter       SV40 promoter: SV40 enhancer and early promoter
   2381..3175    +  CDS            NeoR/KanR: aminoglycoside phosphotransferase from Tn5; aph(3')-II (or nptII); confers resistance to neomycin, kanamycin, and G418 (Geneticin®)
   3196..3348    +  CDS            ble (fragment): BLE_KLEPN - Experimental evidence at protein level: Swiss-Prot protein existence level 1. Binding protein with a strong affinity to the bleomycin family of antibiotics. Binds to CL990; an antimitotic-antibiotic compound. From Klebsiella pneumoniae.
   3407..3454    +  polyA_signal   HSV TK poly(A) signal: herpes simplex virus thymidine kinase polyadenylation signal (Cole and Stacy, 1985)
   3545..3561    -  polyA_signal   bGH poly(A) signal (fragment): bovine growth hormone polyadenylation signal
   3783..4371    +  rep_origin     ori: high-copy-number ColE1/pMB1/pBR322/pUC origin of replication
>Addgene plasmid #130723 | pAG156 Mito-FAST | depositor full sequence | sequence record 250336 | pAG156 Mito-FAST sequence 4485 bps
TAGTTATTAATAGTAATCAATTACGGGGTCATTAGTTCATAGCCCATATATGGAGTTCCGCGTTACATAA
CTTACGGTAAATGGCCCGCCTGGCTGACCGCCCAACGACCCCCGCCCATTGACGTCAATAATGACGTATG
TTCCCATAGTAACGCCAATAGGGACTTTCCATTGACGTCAATGGGTGGAGTATTTACGGTAAACTGCCCA
CTTGGCAGTACATCAAGTGTATCATATGCCAAGTACGCCCCCTATTGACGTCAATGACGGTAAATGGCCC
GCCTGGCATTATGCCCAGTACATGACCTTATGGGACTTTCCTACTTGGCAGTACATCTACGTATTAGTCA
TCGCTATTACCATGGTGATGCGGTTTTGGCAGTACATCAATGGGCGTGGATAGCGGTTTGACTCACGGGG
ATTTCCAAGTCTCCACCCCATTGACGTCAATGGGAGTTTGTTTTGGCACCAAAATCAACGGGACTTTCCA
AAATGTCGTAACAACTCCGCCCCATTGACGCAAATGGGCGGTAGGCGTGTACGGTGGGAGGTCTATATAA
GCAGAGCTGGTTTAGTGAACCGTCAGATCCGCTAGCGCTACCGGACTCAGATCCGAATTCGCCACCATGT
CCGTCCTGACGCCGCTGCTGCTGCGGGGCTTGACAGGCTCGGCCCGGCGGCTCCCAGTGCCGCGCGCCAA
GATCCATTCGTTGAGATCTGCCACCATGGAGCATGTTGCCTTTGGCAGTGAGGACATCGAGAACACTCTG
GCCAAAATGGACGACGGACAACTGGATGGGTTGGCCTTTGGCGCAATTCAGCTCGATGGTGACGGGAATA
TCCTGCAGTACAATGCTGCTGAAGGAGACATCACAGGCAGAGATCCCAAACAGGTGATTGGGAAGAACTT
CTTCAAGGATGTTGCACCTGGAACGGATTCTCCCGAGTTTTACGGCAAATTCAAGGAAGGCGTAGCGTCA
GGGAATCTGAACACCATGTTCGAATGGATGATACCGACAAGCAGGGGACCAACCAAGGTCAAGGTGCACA
TGAAGAAAGCCCTTTCCGGTGACAGCTATTGGGTCTTTGTGAAACGGGTGGGATCCGAACAAAAGCTTAT
TTCTGAAGAGGACTTGTAATAGCCCGGGTAAGCGGCCGCGACTCTAGATCATAATCAGCCATACCACATT
TGTAGAGGTTTTACTTGCTTTAAAAAACCTCCCACACCTCCCCCTGAACCTGAAACATAAAATGAATGCA
ATTGTTGTTGTTAACTTGTTTATTGCAGCTTATAATGGTTACAAATAAAGCAATAGCATCACAAATTTCA
CAAATAAAGCATTTTTTTCACTGCATTCTAGTTGTGGTTTGTCCAAACTCATCAATGTATCTTAAGGCGT
AAATTGTAAGCGTTAATATTTTGTTAAAATTCGCGTTAAATTTTTGTTAAATCAGCTCATTTTTTAACCA
ATAGGCCGAAATCGGCAAAATCCCTTATAAATCAAAAGAATAGACCGAGATAGGGT
[37 nt withheld, positions 1527-1563]
AAAGAACGTGGACTCCAACGTCAAAGG
[49 nt withheld, positions 1591-1639]
T
[91 nt withheld, positions 1641-1731]
G
[124 nt withheld, positions 1733-1856]
CAGGTGGCACTTTTCGGGGAAATGTGCGCGGAACCCCTATTTGTTTATTTTTCTAAATACATTCAAATAT
GTATCCGCTCATGAGACAATAACCCTGATAAATGCTTCAATAATATTGAAAAAGGAAGAGTCCTGAGGCG
GAAAGAACCAGCTGTGGAATGTGTGTCAGTTAGGGTGTGGAAAGTCCCCAGGCTCCCCAGCAGGCAGAAG
TATGCAAAGCATGCATCTCAATTAGTCAGCAACCAGGTGTGGAAAGTCCCCAGGCTCCCCAGCAGGCAGA
AGTATGCAAAGCATGCATCTCAATTAGTCAGCAACCATAGTCCCGCCCCTAACTCCGCCCATCCCGCCCC
TAACTCCGCCCAGTTCCGCCCATTCTCCGCCCCATGGCTGACTAATTTTTTTTATTTATGCAGAGGCCGA
GGCCGCCTCGGCCTCTGAGCTATTCCAGAAGTAGTGAGGAGGCTTTTTTGGAGGCCTAGGCTTTTGCAAA
GATCGATCAAGAGACAGGATGAGGATCGTTTCGCATGATTGAACAAGATGGATTGCACGCAGGTTCTCCG
GCCGCTTGGGTGGAGAGGCTATTCGGCTATGACTGGGCACAACAGACAATCGGCTGCTCTGATGCCGCCG
TGTTCCGGCTGTCAGCGCAGGGGCGCCCGGTTCTTTTTGTCAAGACCGACCTGTCCGGTGCCCTGAATGA
ACTGCAAGACGAGGCAGCGCGGCTATCGTGGCTGGCCACGACGGGCGTTCCTTGCGCAGCTGTGCTCGAC
GTTGTCACTGAAGCGGGAAGGGACTGGCTGCTATTGGGCGAAGTGCCGGGGCAGGATCTCCTGTCATCTC
ACCTTGCTCCTGCCGAGAAAGTATCCATCATGGCTGATGCAATGCGGCGGCTGCATACGCTTGATCCGGC
TACCTGCCCATTCGACCACCAAGCGAAACATCGCATCGAGCGAGCACGTACTCGGATGGAAGCCGGTCTT
GTCGATCAGGATGATCTGGACGAAGAGCATCAGGGGCTCGCGCCAGCCGAACTGTTCGCCAGGCTCAAGG
CGAGCATGCCCGACGGCGAGGATCTCGTCGTGACCCATGGCGATGCCTGCTTGCCGAATATCATGGTGGA
AAATGGCCGCTTTTCTGGATTCATCGACTGTGGCCGGCTGGGTGTGGCGGACCGCTATCAGGACATAGCG
TTGGCTACCCGTGATATTGCTGAAGAGCTTGGCGGCGAATGGGCTGACCGCTTCCTCGTGCTTTACGGTA
TCGCCGCTCCCGATTCGCAGCGCATCGCCTTCTATCGCCTTCTTGACGAGTTCTTCTGAGCGGGACTCTG
GGGTTCGAAATGACCGACCAAGCGACGCCCAACCTGCCATCACGAGATTTCGATTCCACCGCCGCCTTCT
ATGAAAGGTTGGGCTTCGGAATCGTTTTCCGGGACGCCGGCTGGATGATCCTCCAGCGCGGGGATCTCAT
GCTGGAGTTCTTCGCCCACCCTAGGGGGAGGCTAACTGAAACACGGAAGGAGACAATACCGGAAGGAACC
CGCGCTATGACGGCAATAAAAAGACAGAATAAAACGCACGGTGTTGGGTCGTTTGTTCATAAACGCGGGG
TTCGGTCCCAGGGCTGGCACTCTGTCGATACCCCACCGAGACCCCATTGGGGCCAATACGCCCGCGTTTC
TTCCTTTTCCCCACCCCACCCCCCAAGTTCGGGTGAAGGCCCAGGGCTCGCAGCCAACGTCGGGGCGGCA
GGCCCTGCCATAGCCTCAGGTTACTCATATATACTTTAGATTGATTTAAAACTTCATTTTTAATTTAAAA
GGATCTAGGTGAAGATCCTTTTTGATAATCTCATGACCAAAATCCCTTAACGTGAGTTTTCGTTCCACTG
AGCGTCAGACCCCGTAGAAAAGATCAAAGGATCTTCTTGAGATCCTTTTTTTCTGCGCGTAATCTGCTGC
TTGCAAACAAAAAAACCACCGCTACCAGCGGTGGTTTGTTTGCCGGATCAAGAGCTACCAACTCTTTTTC
CGAAGGTAACTGGCTTCAGCAGAGCGCAGATACCAAATACTGTCCTTCTAGTGTAGCCGTAGTTAGGCCA
CCACTTCAAGAACTCTGTAGCACCGCCTACATACCTCGCTCTGCTAATCCTGTTACCAGTGGCTGCTGCC
AGTGGCGATAAGTCGTGTCTTACCGGGTTGGACTCAAGACGATAGTTACCGGATAAGGCGCAGCGGTCGG
GCTGAACGGGGGGTTCGTGCACACAGCCCAGCTTGGAGCGAACGACCTACACCGAACTGAGATACCTACA
GCGTGAGCTATGAGAAAGCGCCACGCTTCCCGAAGGGAGAAAGGCGGACAGGTATCCGGTAAGCGGCAGG
GTCGGAACAGGAGAGCGCACGAGGGAGCTTCCAGGGGGAAACGCCTGGTATCTTTATAGTCCTGTCGGGT
TTCGCCACCTCTGACTTGAGCGTCGATTTTTGTGATGCTCGTCAGGGGGGCGGAGCCTATGGAAAAACGC
CAGCAACGCGGCCTTTTTACGGTTCCTGGCCTTTTGCTGGCCTTTTGCTCACATGTTCTTTCCTGCGTTA
TCCCCTGATTCTGTGGATAACCGTATTACCGCCATGCAT
