Features (pLannotate 1.2.2; 16 found; start..end, strand, type, name):
     66..369     +  enhancer       CMV enhancer: human cytomegalovirus immediate early enhancer
    370..573     +  promoter       CMV promoter: human cytomegalovirus (CMV) immediate early promoter
    596..618     +  misc_feature   MCS (fragment): multiple cloning site
    632..706     +  CDS            COX8 presequence: mitochondrial presequence of human cytochrome c oxidase subunit VIII (Rizutto et al., 1989)
    731..1105    +  CDS            Y-FAST: small protein tag, derived from photoactive yellow protein, that allows in vivo fluorescent labeling by addition of a cell-permeant fluorogen (Plamont et al., 2016)
   1115..1141    +  CDS            Myc (fragment): Myc (human c-Myc proto-oncogene) epitope tag
   1172..1255    +  CDS            large T antigen (fragment): large T antigen from SV40 (simian virus 40)
   1278..1399    +  polyA_signal   SV40 poly(A) signal: SV40 polyadenylation signal
   1433..1861    -  rep_origin     f1 ori (sequence partly withheld): f1 bacteriophage origin of replication; arrow indicates direction of (+) strand synthesis
   1888..1992    +  promoter       AmpR promoter: bla
   1994..2351    +  promoter       SV40 promoter: SV40 enhancer and early promoter
   2386..3180    +  CDS            NeoR/KanR: aminoglycoside phosphotransferase from Tn5; aph(3')-II (or nptII); confers resistance to neomycin, kanamycin, and G418 (Geneticin®)
   3201..3353    +  CDS            ble (fragment): BLE_KLEPN - Experimental evidence at protein level: Swiss-Prot protein existence level 1. Binding protein with a strong affinity to the bleomycin family of antibiotics. Binds to CL990; an antimitotic-antibiotic compound. From Klebsiella pneumoniae.
   3412..3459    +  polyA_signal   HSV TK poly(A) signal: herpes simplex virus thymidine kinase polyadenylation signal (Cole and Stacy, 1985)
   3550..3566    -  polyA_signal   bGH poly(A) signal (fragment): bovine growth hormone polyadenylation signal
   3788..4376    +  rep_origin     ori: high-copy-number ColE1/pMB1/pBR322/pUC origin of replication
>Addgene plasmid #130723 | pAG156 Mito-FAST | addgene full sequence | sequence record 254926 | Addgene NGS Result
TGCATTAGTTATTAATAGTAATCAATTACGGGGTCATTAGTTCATAGCCCATATATGGAGTTCCGCGTTA
CATAACTTACGGTAAATGGCCCGCCTGGCTGACCGCCCAACGACCCCCGCCCATTGACGTCAATAATGAC
GTATGTTCCCATAGTAACGCCAATAGGGACTTTCCATTGACGTCAATGGGTGGAGTATTTACGGTAAACT
GCCCACTTGGCAGTACATCAAGTGTATCATATGCCAAGTACGCCCCCTATTGACGTCAATGACGGTAAAT
GGCCCGCCTGGCATTATGCCCAGTACATGACCTTATGGGACTTTCCTACTTGGCAGTACATCTACGTATT
AGTCATCGCTATTACCATGGTGATGCGGTTTTGGCAGTACATCAATGGGCGTGGATAGCGGTTTGACTCA
CGGGGATTTCCAAGTCTCCACCCCATTGACGTCAATGGGAGTTTGTTTTGGCACCAAAATCAACGGGACT
TTCCAAAATGTCGTAACAACTCCGCCCCATTGACGCAAATGGGCGGTAGGCGTGTACGGTGGGAGGTCTA
TATAAGCAGAGCTGGTTTAGTGAACCGTCAGATCCGCTAGCGCTACCGGACTCAGATCCGAATTCGCCAC
CATGTCCGTCCTGACGCCGCTGCTGCTGCGGGGCTTGACAGGCTCGGCCCGGCGGCTCCCAGTGCCGCGC
GCCAAGATCCATTCGTTGAGATCTGCCACCATGGAGCATGTTGCCTTTGGCAGTGAGGACATCGAGAACA
CTCTGGCCAAAATGGACGACGGACAACTGGATGGGTTGGCCTTTGGCGCAATTCAGCTCGATGGTGACGG
GAATATCCTGCAGTACAATGCTGCTGAAGGAGACATCACAGGCAGAGATCCCAAACAGGTGATTGGGAAG
AACTTCTTCAAGGATGTTGCACCTGGAACGGATTCTCCCGAGTTTTACGGCAAATTCAAGGAAGGCGTAG
CGTCAGGGAATCTGAACACCATGTTCGAATGGATGATACCGACAAGCAGGGGACCAACCAAGGTCAAGGT
GCACATGAAGAAAGCCCTTTCCGGTGACAGCTATTGGGTCTTTGTGAAACGGGTGGGATCCGAACAAAAG
CTTATTTCTGAAGAGGACTTGTAATAGCCCGGGTAAGCGGCCGCGACTCTAGATCATAATCAGCCATACC
ACATTTGTAGAGGTTTTACTTGCTTTAAAAAACCTCCCACACCTCCCCCTGAACCTGAAACATAAAATGA
ATGCAATTGTTGTTGTTAACTTGTTTATTGCAGCTTATAATGGTTACAAATAAAGCAATAGCATCACAAA
TTTCACAAATAAAGCATTTTTTTCACTGCATTCTAGTTGTGGTTTGTCCAAACTCATCAATGTATCTTAA
GGCGTAAATTGTAAGCGTTAATATTTTGTTAAAATTCGCGTTAAATTTTTGTTAAATCAGCTCATTTTTT
AACCAATAGGCCGAAATCGGCAAAATCCCTTATAAATCAAAAGAATAGACCGAGATAGGGT
[37 nt withheld, positions 1532-1568]
AAAGAACGTGGACTCCAACGTCAAAGG
[49 nt withheld, positions 1596-1644]
T
[91 nt withheld, positions 1646-1736]
G
[124 nt withheld, positions 1738-1861]
CAGGTGGCACTTTTCGGGGAAATGTGCGCGGAACCCCTATTTGTTTATTTTTCTAAATACATTCAAATAT
GTATCCGCTCATGAGACAATAACCCTGATAAATGCTTCAATAATATTGAAAAAGGAAGAGTCCTGAGGCG
GAAAGAACCAGCTGTGGAATGTGTGTCAGTTAGGGTGTGGAAAGTCCCCAGGCTCCCCAGCAGGCAGAAG
TATGCAAAGCATGCATCTCAATTAGTCAGCAACCAGGTGTGGAAAGTCCCCAGGCTCCCCAGCAGGCAGA
AGTATGCAAAGCATGCATCTCAATTAGTCAGCAACCATAGTCCCGCCCCTAACTCCGCCCATCCCGCCCC
TAACTCCGCCCAGTTCCGCCCATTCTCCGCCCCATGGCTGACTAATTTTTTTTATTTATGCAGAGGCCGA
GGCCGCCTCGGCCTCTGAGCTATTCCAGAAGTAGTGAGGAGGCTTTTTTGGAGGCCTAGGCTTTTGCAAA
GATCGATCAAGAGACAGGATGAGGATCGTTTCGCATGATTGAACAAGATGGATTGCACGCAGGTTCTCCG
GCCGCTTGGGTGGAGAGGCTATTCGGCTATGACTGGGCACAACAGACAATCGGCTGCTCTGATGCCGCCG
TGTTCCGGCTGTCAGCGCAGGGGCGCCCGGTTCTTTTTGTCAAGACCGACCTGTCCGGTGCCCTGAATGA
ACTGCAAGACGAGGCAGCGCGGCTATCGTGGCTGGCCACGACGGGCGTTCCTTGCGCAGCTGTGCTCGAC
GTTGTCACTGAAGCGGGAAGGGACTGGCTGCTATTGGGCGAAGTGCCGGGGCAGGATCTCCTGTCATCTC
ACCTTGCTCCTGCCGAGAAAGTATCCATCATGGCTGATGCAATGCGGCGGCTGCATACGCTTGATCCGGC
TACCTGCCCATTCGACCACCAAGCGAAACATCGCATCGAGCGAGCACGTACTCGGATGGAAGCCGGTCTT
GTCGATCAGGATGATCTGGACGAAGAGCATCAGGGGCTCGCGCCAGCCGAACTGTTCGCCAGGCTCAAGG
CGAGCATGCCCGACGGCGAGGATCTCGTCGTGACCCATGGCGATGCCTGCTTGCCGAATATCATGGTGGA
AAATGGCCGCTTTTCTGGATTCATCGACTGTGGCCGGCTGGGTGTGGCGGACCGCTATCAGGACATAGCG
TTGGCTACCCGTGATATTGCTGAAGAGCTTGGCGGCGAATGGGCTGACCGCTTCCTCGTGCTTTACGGTA
TCGCCGCTCCCGATTCGCAGCGCATCGCCTTCTATCGCCTTCTTGACGAGTTCTTCTGAGCGGGACTCTG
GGGTTCGAAATGACCGACCAAGCGACGCCCAACCTGCCATCACGAGATTTCGATTCCACCGCCGCCTTCT
ATGAAAGGTTGGGCTTCGGAATCGTTTTCCGGGACGCCGGCTGGATGATCCTCCAGCGCGGGGATCTCAT
GCTGGAGTTCTTCGCCCACCCTAGGGGGAGGCTAACTGAAACACGGAAGGAGACAATACCGGAAGGAACC
CGCGCTATGACGGCAATAAAAAGACAGAATAAAACGCACGGTGTTGGGTCGTTTGTTCATAAACGCGGGG
TTCGGTCCCAGGGCTGGCACTCTGTCGATACCCCACCGAGACCCCATTGGGGCCAATACGCCCGCGTTTC
TTCCTTTTCCCCACCCCACCCCCCAAGTTCGGGTGAAGGCCCAGGGCTCGCAGCCAACGTCGGGGCGGCA
GGCCCTGCCATAGCCTCAGGTTACTCATATATACTTTAGATTGATTTAAAACTTCATTTTTAATTTAAAA
GGATCTAGGTGAAGATCCTTTTTGATAATCTCATGACCAAAATCCCTTAACGTGAGTTTTCGTTCCACTG
AGCGTCAGACCCCGTAGAAAAGATCAAAGGATCTTCTTGAGATCCTTTTTTTCTGCGCGTAATCTGCTGC
TTGCAAACAAAAAAACCACCGCTACCAGCGGTGGTTTGTTTGCCGGATCAAGAGCTACCAACTCTTTTTC
CGAAGGTAACTGGCTTCAGCAGAGCGCAGATACCAAATACTGTTCTTCTAGTGTAGCCGTAGTTAGGCCA
CCACTTCAAGAACTCTGTAGCACCGCCTACATACCTCGCTCTGCTAATCCTGTTACCAGTGGCTGCTGCC
AGTGGCGATAAGTCGTGTCTTACCGGGTTGGACTCAAGACGATAGTTACCGGATAAGGCGCAGCGGTCGG
GCTGAACGGGGGGTTCGTGCACACAGCCCAGCTTGGAGCGAACGACCTACACCGAACTGAGATACCTACA
GCGTGAGCTATGAGAAAGCGCCACGCTTCCCGAAGGGAGAAAGGCGGACAGGTATCCGGTAAGCGGCAGG
GTCGGAACAGGAGAGCGCACGAGGGAGCTTCCAGGGGGAAACGCCTGGTATCTTTATAGTCCTGTCGGGT
TTCGCCACCTCTGACTTGAGCGTCGATTTTTGTGATGCTCGTCAGGGGGGCGGAGCCTATGGAAAAACGC
CAGCAACGCGGCCTTTTTACGGTTCCTGGCCTTTTGCTGGCCTTTTGCTCACATGTTCTTTCCTGCGTTA
TCCCCTGATTCTGTGGATAACCGTATTACCGCCA
