>Addgene plasmid #130723 | pAG156 Mito-FAST | depositor partial sequence | sequence record 250337 | Mito-FAST
ATGTCCGTCCTGACGCCGCTGCTGCTGCGGGGCTTGACAGGCTCGGCCCGGCGGCTCCCAGTGCCGCGCG
CCAAGATCCATTCGTTGAGATCTGCCACCATGGAGCATGTTGCCTTTGGCAGTGAGGACATCGAGAACAC
TCTGGCCAAAATGGACGACGGACAACTGGATGGGTTGGCCTTTGGCGCAATTCAGCTCGATGGTGACGGG
AATATCCTGCAGTACAATGCTGCTGAAGGAGACATCACAGGCAGAGATCCCAAACAGGTGATTGGGAAGA
ACTTCTTCAAGGATGTTGCACCTGGAACGGATTCTCCCGAGTTTTACGGCAAATTCAAGGAAGGCGTAGC
GTCAGGGAATCTGAACACCATGTTCGAATGGATGATACCGACAAGCAGGGGACCAACCAAGGTCAAGGTG
CACATGAAGAAAGCCCTTTCCGGTGACAGCTATTGGGTCTTTGTGAAACGGGTG
